Addgene plasmid #185309: ApoE3_D125I_47-300_mCh-2xFKBP (pBS1114)
Purpose: For the mammalian expression of the human protein ApoE3_D125I_47-300 attached to 2xFKBP. The FKBP can be used for inducible dimerization and condensate formation
Depositing lab: Pamela Silver. Depositing organization: Harvard Medical School. Publication: Natural and Designed Proteins Inspired by Extremotolerant Organisms Can Form Condensates and Attenuate Apoptosis in Human Cells. Veling MT, Nguyen DT, Thadani NN, Oster ME, Rollins NJ, Brock KP, Bethel NP, Lim S, Baker D, Way JC, Marks DS, Chang RL, Silver PA. ACS Synth Biol. 2022 Mar 18;11(3):1292-1302. doi: 10.1021/acssynbio.1c00572. Epub 2022 Feb 18. PubMed 35176859.
Backbone
  Vector backbone: rt44a_nCoV-N-mEGFP-2xFKBP-HA pcDNA4_TO
  Vector type: Mammalian Expression
Growth in bacteria
  Bacterial resistance: Ampicillin, 100 μg/mL
  Growth temperature: 37°C
  Growth strain: DH5alpha
  Copy number: High Copy
Gene/Insert
  Gene/Insert name: ApoE3_D125I_47-300
  Species: H. sapiens (human)
  Insert size (bp): 954
  Mutation: D125I
  Cloning method: Gibson Cloning
Terms and licenses: Academic/Nonprofit Terms; Industry Terms: Not Available to Industry
Depositor comments: This plasmid encodes a protein fused to 2xFKBP. FKBP will dimerize upon exposure to a dimerization agent. We used it to test for chemically inducible condensate formation
How to cite: ApoE3_D125I_47-300_mCh-2xFKBP (pBS1114) was a gift from Pamela Silver (Addgene plasmid # 185309 ; http://n2t.net/addgene:185309 ; RRID:Addgene_185309)
