[The description below was written by a language model from this plasmid's Addgene catalogue record and pLannotate feature annotations shown in this document.]
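Description:
ApoE3_D125I_47-300_mCh-2xFKBP (pBS1114) is a 7.2 kb mammalian expression plasmid built on a pcDNA4/TO-type backbone, derived by Gibson cloning from an earlier construct in which a different protein was fused to a fluorescent protein and 2xFKBP. It is maintained in E. coli through a high-copy ColE1/pUC origin with ampicillin resistance (bla under its own promoter). It also carries an f1 origin and a Zeocin/bleomycin resistance gene driven by tandem SV40 and EM7 promoters with an SV40 poly(A) signal, which would allow selection in either mammalian cells or bacteria.

The expression cassette uses the CMV immediate-early enhancer and promoter followed by two short tet operator matches. This is the arrangement typical of the TO backbone: transcription is constitutive in ordinary cells but can be repressed, and then induced with tetracycline, in cells expressing the Tet repressor. The open reading frame encodes a fragment of human apolipoprotein E3 (residues 47-300 by the construct's numbering) carrying the D125I substitution. This fragment is fused in frame to mCherry and then to two tandem copies of the F36V mutant of FKBP12 (DmrB), and the cassette ends at the bGH polyadenylation signal. The catalogue insert size (954 bp) is somewhat longer than the annotated APOE match, which covers about 765 bp.

The F36V FKBP domains homodimerize when a synthetic bivalent ligand is added, so having two copies per molecule permits multivalent, chemically triggered cross-linking of the fusion. The depositors used this to test for inducible condensate formation in human cells, and mCherry gives a red fluorescent readout of the fusion's localization and assembly.
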