Features (pLannotate 1.2.2; 25 found; start..end, strand, type, name):
     40..92      -  misc_feature   bom (fragment): basis of mobility region from pBR322
    247..626     +  enhancer       CMV enhancer: human cytomegalovirus immediate early enhancer
    627..830     +  promoter       CMV promoter: human cytomegalovirus (CMV) immediate early promoter
    832..851     +  promoter       PLtetO-1 promoter (fragment): modified phage lambda PL promoter with tet operator sites (Lutz and Bujard, 1997)
    853..872     +  promoter       PLtetO-1 promoter (fragment): modified phage lambda PL promoter with tet operator sites (Lutz and Bujard, 1997)
    880..913     +  promoter       TRE3GV promoter (fragment): 3rd-generation Tet-responsive promoter that can be activated by binding of Tet-On® 3G, optimized for retroviral and lentiviral vectors
   1020..1784    +  CDS            APOE (fragment): APOE_HUMAN - Experimental evidence at protein level: Swiss-Prot protein existence level 1. (Microbial infection) Through its interaction with HCV envelope glycoprotein E2, participates in the attachment of HCV to HSPGs and other receptors (LDLr, VLDLr, and SR-B1) on the cell surface and to the assembly, maturation and infectivity of HCV viral particles (PubMed:25122793, PubMed:29695434). This interaction is probably promoted via the up-regulation of cellular autophagy by the virus (PubMed:29695434). From Homo sapiens (Human).
   1809..2516    +  CDS            mCherry: mCherry is a basic (constitutively fluorescent) red fluorescent protein published in 2004, derived from Discosoma sp.. It is reported to be a very rapidly-maturing monomer with low acid sensitivity.
   2526..2846    +  CDS            DmrB: F36V mutant of FK506-binding protein FKBP12 binds synthetic ligands that do not bind wild-type FKBP
   2853..3173    +  CDS            DmrB: F36V mutant of FK506-binding protein FKBP12 binds synthetic ligands that do not bind wild-type FKBP
   3260..3484    +  polyA_signal   bGH poly(A) signal: bovine growth hormone polyadenylation signal
   3488..3509    +  promoter       SV40 promoter (fragment): SV40 enhancer and early promoter
   3530..3958    +  rep_origin     f1 ori (sequence partly withheld): f1 bacteriophage origin of replication; arrow indicates direction of (+) strand synthesis
   3972..4301    +  promoter       SV40 promoter: SV40 enhancer and early promoter
   4349..4396    +  promoter       EM7 promoter: synthetic bacterial promoter&nbsp
   4415..4789    +  CDS            BleoR: antibiotic-binding protein; Sh ble from Streptoalloteichus hindustanus; confers resistance to bleomycin, phleomycin, and Zeocin™
   4799..4924    +  CDS            ble (fragment): BLE_KLEPN - Experimental evidence at protein level: Swiss-Prot protein existence level 1. Binding protein with a strong affinity to the bleomycin family of antibiotics. Binds to CL990; an antimitotic-antibiotic compound. From Klebsiella pneumoniae.
   4919..5040    +  polyA_signal   SV40 poly(A) signal: SV40 polyadenylation signal
   5113..5129    -  protein_bind   lac operator: The lac repressor binds to the lac operator to inhibit transcription in E. coli. This inhibition can be relieved by adding lactose or isopropyl-β-D-thiogalactopyranoside (IPTG). lac repressor encoded by lacI
   5137..5167    -  promoter       lac promoter: promoter for the E. coli lac operon
   5182..5203    -  protein_bind   CAP binding site: CAP binding activates transcription in the presence of cAMP. E. coli catabolite activator protein
   5216..5308    -  CDS            lacI (fragment): lac repressor; lacI; The lac repressor binds to the lac operator to inhibit transcription in E. coli. This inhibition can be relieved by adding lactose or isopropyl-β-D-thiogalactopyranoside (IPTG).
   5491..6079    -  rep_origin     ori: high-copy-number ColE1/pMB1/pBR322/pUC origin of replication
   6250..7110    -  CDS            AmpR: β-lactamase; bla; confers resistance to ampicillin, carbenicillin, and related antibiotics
   7111..7215    -  promoter       AmpR promoter: bla
>Addgene plasmid #185309 | ApoE3_D125I_47-300_mCh-2xFKBP (pBS1114) | addgene full sequence | sequence record 363948 | Addgene NGS Result
CCACCTGACGTCGACGGATCGGGAGATCTCCCGATCCCCTATGGTGCACTCTCAGTACAATCTGCTCTGA
TGCCGCATAGTTAAGCCAGTATCTGCTCCCTGCTTGTGTGTTGGAGGTCGCTGAGTAGTGCGCGAGCAAA
ATTTAAGCTACAACAAGGCAAGGCTTGACCGACAATTGCATGAAGAATCTGCTTAGGGTTAGGCGTTTTG
CGCTGCTTCGCGATGTACGGGCCAGATATACGCGTTGACATTGATTATTGACTAGTTATTAATAGTAATC
AATTACGGGGTCATTAGTTCATAGCCCATATATGGAGTTCCGCGTTACATAACTTACGGTAAATGGCCCG
CCTGGCTGACCGCCCAACGACCCCCGCCCATTGACGTCAATAATGACGTATGTTCCCATAGTAACGCCAA
TAGGGACTTTCCATTGACGTCAATGGGTGGAGTATTTACGGTAAACTGCCCACTTGGCAGTACATCAAGT
GTATCATATGCCAAGTACGCCCCCTATTGACGTCAATGACGGTAAATGGCCCGCCTGGCATTATGCCCAG
TACATGACCTTATGGGACTTTCCTACTTGGCAGTACATCTACGTATTAGTCATCGCTATTACCATGGTGA
TGCGGTTTTGGCAGTACATCAATGGGCGTGGATAGCGGTTTGACTCACGGGGATTTCCAAGTCTCCACCC
CATTGACGTCAATGGGAGTTTGTTTTGGCACCAAAATCAACGGGACTTTCCAAAATGTCGTAACAACTCC
GCCCCATTGACGCAAATGGGCGGTAGGCGTGTACGGTGGGAGGTCTATATAAGCAGAGCTCTCCCTATCA
GTGATAGAGATCTCCCTATCAGTGATAGAGATCGTCGACGAGCTCGTTTAGTGAACCGTCAGATCGCCTG
GAGACGCCATCCACGCTGTTTTGACCTCCATAGAAGACACCGGGACCGATCCAGCCTCCGGACTCTAGCG
TTTAAACTTAAGCTTGGTACCGAGCTCGGATCCGCCACCATGGCCCTGGGGAGATTTTGGGACTATCTGA
GATGGGTGCAGACCCTGAGCGAGCAGGTGCAGGAGGAGCTCCTGAGCTCTCAGGTGACACAGGAACTGAG
AGCCCTGATGGACGAGACTATGAAGGAACTGAAGGCCTACAAATCTGAGCTGGAAGAGCAGCTGACCCCC
GTGGCTGAAGAGACCCGCGCTCGCTTGTCCAAAGAGCTCCAGGCCGCCCAGGCCCGGCTGGGTGCCATTA
TGGAGGACGTCTGCGGCCGCCTGGTCCAGTACCGCGGGGAAGTGCAGGCTATGCTGGGGCAGTCTACAGA
GGAGCTCCGGGTCAGACTGGCCTCTCACCTGCGGAAGCTGAGGAAGAGGTTGCTCCGCGACGCCGACGAC
CTCCAGAAGCGCCTGGCTGTGTACCAGGCCGGCGCCCGGGAAGGCGCCGAGCGCGGACTCTCCGCTATCA
GGGAGCGGCTCGGCCCTCTGGTTGAACAGGGCAGAGTCAGGGCTGCCACTGTGGGGAGCCTCGCCGGACA
GCCCCTCCAGGAGAGAGCCCAGGCCTGGGGCGAGCGCCTGCGAGCTAGAATGGAGGAGATGGGGTCCAGA
ACCCGCGACCGCCTGGACGAAGTGAAGGAGCAGGTGGCCGAGGTGCGTGCCAAACTGGAGGAACAGGCCC
AGCAGATCCGCCTCCAGGCTGAGGCCTTCCAGGCCAGACTGAAGAGCTGGTTTGAGCCTCTTGTGGAGGA
TATGCAGCGGCAGTGGGCCGGGCTGGTCGAGAAGTCCGGAGGCGGCGGATCCGGCGGAATGGTGTCTAAA
GGCGAGGAGGATAACATGGCTATAATCAAGGAATTTATGAGGTTCAAGGTGCATATGGAGGGATCTGTGA
ACGGTCACGAGTTCGAAATCGAGGGCGAAGGCGAGGGGCGACCCTATGAAGGGACACAGACGGCCAAACT
GAAGGTGACCAAGGGTGGCCCCCTGCCTTTCGCCTGGGACATCCTGTCACCCCAGTTTATGTACGGCTCT
AAGGCTTACGTTAAGCACCCTGCCGATATTCCGGACTACTTGAAACTGAGCTTCCCTGAAGGGTTCAAGT
GGGAACGGGTAATGAATTTTGAGGATGGCGGTGTAGTCACAGTTACCCAGGACAGCTCTCTTCAGGACGG
AGAATTTATCTATAAGGTTAAACTTCGGGGCACTAACTTCCCATCAGACGGCCCCGTGATGCAGAAGAAA
ACTATGGGCTGGGAAGCCAGCTCAGAACGCATGTATCCCGAGGACGGAGCACTGAAGGGAGAAATCAAGC
AGCGACTCAAGCTGAAGGATGGGGGACATTATGATGCTGAGGTCAAAACCACCTATAAGGCCAAGAAACC
CGTTCAGCTTCCTGGGGCATACAACGTGAATATCAAACTGGATATTACATCCCATAACGAAGACTATACC
ATCGTGGAACAGTACGAGCGGGCCGAGGGCAGACATAGCACAGGGGGCATGGATGAATTGTACAAGGCGA
CTAGAGGCGTCCAAGTCGAAACCATTAGTCCCGGCGATGGCAGAACATTTCCTAAAAGGGGACAAACATG
TGTCGTCCATTATACAGGCATGTTGGAGGACGGCAAAAAGGTGGACAGTAGTAGAGATCGCAATAAACCT
TTCAAATTCATGTTGGGAAAACAAGAAGTCATTAGGGGATGGGAGGAGGGCGTGGCTCAAATGTCCGTCG
GCCAACGCGCTAAGCTCACCATCAGCCCCGACTACGCATACGGCGCTACCGGACATCCCGGAATTATTCC
CCCTCACGCTACCTTGGTGTTTGACGTCGAACTGTTGAAGCTCGAGACTAGAGGAGTGCAGGTGGAGACT
ATCTCCCCAGGAGACGGGCGCACCTTCCCCAAGCGCGGCCAGACCTGCGTGGTGCACTACACCGGGATGC
TTGAAGATGGAAAGAAAGTTGATTCCTCCCGGGACAGAAACAAGCCCTTTAAGTTTATGCTAGGCAAGCA
GGAGGTGATCCGAGGCTGGGAAGAAGGGGTTGCCCAGATGAGTGTGGGTCAGAGAGCCAAACTGACTATA
TCTCCAGATTATGCCTATGGTGCCACTGGGCACCCAGGCATCATCCCACCACATGCCACTCTCGTCTTCG
ATGTGGAGCTTCTAAAACTGGAAACTAGTTATCCGTACGACGTACCAGACTACGCATAAGCGGCCGCTCG
AGTCTAGAGGGCCCGTTTAAACCCGCTGATCAGCCTCGACTGTGCCTTCTAGTTGCCAGCCATCTGTTGT
TTGCCCCTCCCCCGTGCCTTCCTTGACCCTGGAAGGTGCCACTCCCACTGTCCTTTCCTAATAAAATGAG
GAAATTGCATCGCATTGTCTGAGTAGGTGTCATTCTATTCTGGGGGGTGGGGTGGGGCAGGACAGCAAGG
GGGAGGATTGGGAAGACAATAGCAGGCATGCTGGGGATGCGGTGGGCTCTATGGCTTCTGAGGCGGAAAG
AACCAGCTGGGGCTCTAGGGGGTATCCCC
[124 nt withheld, positions 3530-3653]
C
[91 nt withheld, positions 3655-3745]
A
[49 nt withheld, positions 3747-3795]
CCTTTGACGTTGGAGTCCACGTTCTTT
[37 nt withheld, positions 3823-3859]
ACCCTATCTCGGTCTATTCTTTTGATTTATAAGGGATTTTGCCGATTTCGGCCTATTGGTTAAAAAATGA
GCTGATTTAACAAAAATTTAACGCGAATTAATTCTGTGGAATGTGTGTCAGTTAGGGTGTGGAAAGTCCC
CAGGCTCCCCAGCAGGCAGAAGTATGCAAAGCATGCATCTCAATTAGTCAGCAACCAGGTGTGGAAAGTC
CCCAGGCTCCCCAGCAGGCAGAAGTATGCAAAGCATGCATCTCAATTAGTCAGCAACCATAGTCCCGCCC
CTAACTCCGCCCATCCCGCCCCTAACTCCGCCCAGTTCCGCCCATTCTCCGCCCCATGGCTGACTAATTT
TTTTTATTTATGCAGAGGCCGAGGCCGCCTCTGCCTCTGAGCTATTCCAGAAGTAGTGAGGAGGCTTTTT
TGGAGGCCTAGGCTTTTGCAAAAAGCTCCCGGGAGCTTGTATATCCATTTTCGGATCTGATCAGCACGTG
TTGACAATTAATCATCGGCATAGTATATCGGCATAGTATAATACGACAAGGTGAGGAACTAAACCATGGC
CAAGTTGACCAGTGCCGTTCCGGTGCTCACCGCGCGCGACGTCGCCGGAGCGGTCGAGTTCTGGACCGAC
CGGCTCGGGTTCTCCCGGGACTTCGTGGAGGACGACTTCGCCGGTGTGGTCCGGGACGACGTGACCCTGT
TCATCAGCGCGGTCCAGGACCAGGTGGTGCCGGACAACACCCTGGCCTGGGTGTGGGTGCGCGGCCTGGA
CGAGCTGTACGCCGAGTGGTCGGAGGTCGTGTCCACGAACTTCCGGGACGCCTCCGGGCCGGCCATGACC
GAGATCGGCGAGCAGCCGTGGGGGCGGGAGTTCGCCCTGCGCGACCCGGCCGGCAACTGCGTGCACTTCG
TGGCCGAGGAGCAGGACTGACACGTGCTACGAGATTTCGATTCCACCGCCGCCTTCTATGAAAGGTTGGG
CTTCGGAATCGTTTTCCGGGACGCCGGCTGGATGATCCTCCAGCGCGGGGATCTCATGCTGGAGTTCTTC
GCCCACCCCAACTTGTTTATTGCAGCTTATAATGGTTACAAATAAAGCAATAGCATCACAAATTTCACAA
ATAAAGCATTTTTTTCACTGCATTCTAGTTGTGGTTTGTCCAAACTCATCAATGTATCTTATCATGTCTG
TATACCGTCGACCTCTAGCTATAGCTTGGCGTAATCATGGTCATAGCTGTTTCCTGTGTGAAATTGTTAT
CCGCTCACAATTCCACACAACATACGAGCCGGAAGCATAAAGTGTAAAGCCTGGGGTGCCTAATGAGTGA
GCTAACTCACATTAATTGCGTTGCGCTCACTGCCCGCTTTCCAGTCGGGAAACCTGTCGTGCCAGCTGCA
TTAATGAATCGGCCAACGCGCGGGGAGAGGCGGTTTGCGTATTGGGCGCTCTTCCGCTTCCTCGCTCACT
GACTCGCTGCGCTCGGTCGTTCGGCTGCGGCGAGCGGTATCAGCTCACTCAAAGGCGGTAATACGGTTAT
CCACAGAATCAGGGGATAACGCAGGAAAGAACATGTGAGCAAAAGGCCAGCAAAAGGCCAGGAACCGTAA
AAAGGCCGCGTTGCTGGCGTTTTTCCATAGGCTCCGCCCCCCTGACGAGCATCACAAAAATCGACGCTCA
AGTCAGAGGTGGCGAAACCCGACAGGACTATAAAGATACCAGGCGTTTCCCCCTGGAAGCTCCCTCGTGC
GCTCTCCTGTTCCGACCCTGCCGCTTACCGGATACCTGTCCGCCTTTCTCCCTTCGGGAAGCGTGGCGCT
TTCTCATAGCTCACGCTGTAGGTATCTCAGTTCGGTGTAGGTCGTTCGCTCCAAGCTGGGCTGTGTGCAC
GAACCCCCCGTTCAGCCCGACCGCTGCGCCTTATCCGGTAACTATCGTCTTGAGTCCAACCCGGTAAGAC
ACGACTTATCGCCACTGGCAGCAGCCACTGGTAACAGGATTAGCAGAGCGAGGTATGTAGGCGGTGCTAC
AGAGTTCTTGAAGTGGTGGCCTAACTACGGCTACACTAGAAGAACAGTATTTGGTATCTGCGCTCTGCTG
AAGCCAGTTACCTTCGGAAAAAGAGTTGGTAGCTCTTGATCCGGCAAACAAACCACCGCTGGTAGCGGTG
GTTTTTTTGTTTGCAAGCAGCAGATTACGCGCAGAAAAAAAGGATCTCAAGAAGATCCTTTGATCTTTTC
TACGGGGTCTGACGCTCAGTGGAACGAAAACTCACGTTAAGGGATTTTGGTCATGAGATTATCAAAAAGG
ATCTTCACCTAGATCCTTTTAAATTAAAAATGAAGTTTTAAATCAATCTAAAGTATATATGAGTAAACTT
GGTCTGACAGTTACCAATGCTTAATCAGTGAGGCACCTATCTCAGCGATCTGTCTATTTCGTTCATCCAT
AGTTGCCTGACTCCCCGTCGTGTAGATAACTACGATACGGGAGGGCTTACCATCTGGCCCCAGTGCTGCA
ATGATACCGCGAGACCCACGCTCACCGGCTCCAGATTTATCAGCAATAAACCAGCCAGCCGGAAGGGCCG
AGCGCAGAAGTGGTCCTGCAACTTTATCCGCCTCCATCCAGTCTATTAATTGTTGCCGGGAAGCTAGAGT
AAGTAGTTCGCCAGTTAATAGTTTGCGCAACGTTGTTGCCATTGCTACAGGCATCGTGGTGTCACGCTCG
TCGTTTGGTATGGCTTCATTCAGCTCCGGTTCCCAACGATCAAGGCGAGTTACATGATCCCCCATGTTGT
GCAAAAAAGCGGTTAGCTCCTTCGGTCCTCCGATCGTTGTCAGAAGTAAGTTGGCCGCAGTGTTATCACT
CATGGTTATGGCAGCACTGCATAATTCTCTTACTGTCATGCCATCCGTAAGATGCTTTTCTGTGACTGGT
GAGTACTCAACCAAGTCATTCTGAGAATAGTGTATGCGGCGACCGAGTTGCTCTTGCCCGGCGTCAATAC
GGGATAATACCGCGCCACATAGCAGAACTTTAAAAGTGCTCATCATTGGAAAACGTTCTTCGGGGCGAAA
ACTCTCAAGGATCTTACCGCTGTTGAGATCCAGTTCGATGTAACCCACTCGTGCACCCAACTGATCTTCA
GCATCTTTTACTTTCACCAGCGTTTCTGGGTGAGCAAAAACAGGAAGGCAAAATGCCGCAAAAAAGGGAA
TAAGGGCGACACGGAAATGTTGAATACTCATACTCTTCCTTTTTCAATATTATTGAAGCATTTATCAGGG
TTATTGTCTCATGAGCGGATACATATTTGAATGTATTTAGAAAAATAAACAAATAGGGGTTCCGCGCACA
TTTCCCCGAAAAGTG
